Addgene plasmid #148678: pnYC-NpM-HsNot10_25-707_AF
Purpose: Bacterial Expression of HsNot10_25-707
Depositing lab: Elisa Izaurralde. Depositing organization: Max Planck Institute for Developmental Biology.
Backbone
  Vector backbone: Unknown
  Vector type: Bacterial Expression
Growth in bacteria
  Bacterial resistance: Chloramphenicol, 25 μg/mL
  Growth temperature: 37°C
  Growth strain: DH5alpha
  Copy number: Low Copy
Gene/Insert
  Gene/Insert name: HsNot10_25-707 (alt name: CNOT10 cloned from Kazusa clone: on15275)
  Species: H. sapiens (human)
  Mutation: one silent mutation compared to the sequence given by NCBI: NM_015442.1.
  Entrez Gene: CNOT10 (a.k.a. FLJ12890, FLJ13165, DKFZp434K115)
  Cloning method: Unknown
Terms and licenses: Academic/Nonprofit Terms; Industry Terms: Not Available to Industry
Depositor comments: Plasmids from this collection were made available to the research community and donated after the lab closed. Please note that the sequence provided by the depositing laboratory may be theoretical/predicted or based on Sanger sequencing results. There may be discrepancies between sequencing results obtained by Addgene and the depositor sequence. If an Addgene verified sequence is not available, please contact before placing your order to request that our lab fully sequence the plasmid.
How to cite: pnYC-NpM-HsNot10_25-707_AF was a gift from Elisa Izaurralde (Addgene plasmid # 148678 ; http://n2t.net/addgene:148678 ; RRID:Addgene_148678)
