[The description below was written by a language model from this plasmid's Addgene catalogue record and pLannotate feature annotations shown in this document.]
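Description:
pnYC-NpM-HsNot10_25-707_AF is a 7,541 nt bacterial expression plasmid for producing a fragment of human CNOT10 (residues 25–707, as the name indicates) in E. coli. The catalogue lists the backbone as unknown, but the annotated features point to a pACYC-type architecture. It has a p15A origin of replication, a chloramphenicol acetyltransferase gene driven by its own cat promoter, and several scattered fragments of a disrupted tetracycline resistance gene and its promoter flanking the expression cassette. Selection is with chloramphenicol and the plasmid is recorded as low copy. Because p15A is compatible with ColE1-type origins, vectors of this kind can be maintained alongside a second plasmid for co-expression of binding partners, although the record does not state that this was the intended use.

The expression cassette consists of a T7 promoter followed by a lac operator, giving IPTG-inducible transcription in hosts that supply T7 RNA polymerase and lac repressor. A phage T7 gene 10 ribosome binding site follows, and a T7 terminator closes the cassette downstream. The open reading frame begins with a cytosolic maltose-binding protein lacking its signal sequence, fused at the N-terminus of the CNOT10 coding region, so the product is an MBP-tagged protein suited to solubility enhancement and amylose affinity purification. The insert came from a Kazusa cDNA clone and carries one silent mutation relative to the NCBI reference. A short match to a T7 gene 10-derived sequence lies just before the terminator and is probably vector remnant rather than a functional tag. CNOT10 is a component of the CCR4-NOT deadenylase complex, so the recombinant protein would suit biochemical or structural studies of that complex. The depositor sequence may be theoretical.
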