Features (pLannotate 1.2.2; 18 found; start..end, strand, type, name):
    739..834     -  CDS            resD (fragment): REDF_ECOLI - Also known as D. Protein inferred from homology: Swiss-Prot protein existence level 3. Acts as a repressor of transcription and as a site-specific resolvase that cleaves at the RfsF site. From Escherichia coli (strain K12).
    824..881     +  CDS            TcR (fragment): tetracycline efflux protein; tet; confers resistance to tetracycline
    878..971     -  CDS            TcR (fragment): tetracycline efflux protein; tet; confers resistance to tetracycline
   1475..2375    -  CDS            TcR (fragment): tetracycline efflux protein; tet; confers resistance to tetracycline
   2402..2420    +  promoter       T7 promoter: promoter for bacteriophage T7 RNA polymerase
   2421..2445    +  protein_bind   lac operator: The lac repressor binds to the lac operator to inhibit transcription in E. coli. This inhibition can be relieved by adding lactose or isopropyl-β-D-thiogalactopyranoside (IPTG). lac repressor encoded by lacI
   2460..2482    +  RBS            RBS: efficient ribosome binding site from bacteriophage T7 gene 10 (Olins and Rangwala, 1989)
   2493..3589    +  CDS            MBP (fragment): maltose binding protein from E. coli; malE (mutated); This version of the gene does not encode a signal sequence, so MBP will remain in the cytosol.
   3569..5689    +  CDS            CNOT10: CNO10_HUMAN - Experimental evidence at protein level: Swiss-Prot protein existence level 1. Component of the CCR4-NOT complex which is one of the major cellular mRNA deadenylases and is linked to various cellular processes including bulk mRNA degradation, miRNA-mediated repression, translational repression during translational initiation and general transcription regulation. Additional complex functions may be a consequence of its influence on mRNA expression. Is not required for association of CNOT7 to the CCR4-NOT complex. From Homo sapiens (Human).
   5730..5779    +  CDS            SET1 (fragment): solubility-enhancement tag derived from T7 phage gene 10B
   5787..5834    +  terminator     T7 terminator: transcription terminator for bacteriophage T7 RNA polymerase
   5857..5961    -  CDS            TcR (fragment): tetracycline efflux protein; tet; confers resistance to tetracycline
   6009..6037    -  promoter       tet promoter: E. coli promoter for tetracycline efflux protein gene
   6149..6694    +  rep_origin     p15A ori: Plasmids containing the medium-copy-number p15A origin of replication can be propagated in E. coli cells that contain a second plasmid with the ColE1 origin.
   6782..6837    +  rep_origin     RSF ori (fragment): Plasmids containing the RSF 1030 origin of replication can be propagated in E. coli cells that contain additional plasmids with compatible origins.
   6956..7099    -  mobile_element IS1 (fragment): prokaryotic transposable element IS1
   7220..7322    +  promoter       cat promoter: promoter of the E. coli cat gene encoding chloramphenicol acetyltransferase
   7323..441     +  CDS            CmR (across the origin): chloramphenicol acetyltransferase; cat; confers resistance to chloramphenicol
>Addgene plasmid #148678 | pnYC-NpM-HsNot10_25-707_AF | depositor full sequence | sequence record 291126 | Full Sequence
GGTATGGCAATGAAAGACGGTGAGCTGGTGATATGGGATAGTGTTCACCCTTGTTACACCGTTTTCCATG
AGCAAACTGAAACGTTTTCATCGCTCTGGAGTGAATACCACGACGATTTCCGGCAGTTTCTACACATATA
TTCGCAAGATGTGGCGTGTTACGGTGAAAACCTGGCCTATTTCCCTAAAGGGTTTATTGAGAATATGTTT
TTCGTCTCAGCCAATCCCTGGGTGAGTTTCACCAGTTTTGATTTAAACGTGGCCAATATGGACAACTTCT
TCGCCCCCGTTTTCACCATGGGCAAATATTATACGCAAGGCGACAAGGTGCTGATGCCGCTGGCGATTCA
GGTTCATCATGCCGTCTGTGATGGCTTCCATGTCGGCAGAATGCTTAATGAATTACAACAGTACTGCGAT
GAGTGGCAGGGCGGGGCGTAATTTTTTTAAGGCAGTTATTGGTGCCCTTAAACGCCTGGTGCTACGCCTG
AATAAGTGATAATAAGCGGATGAATGGCAGAAATTCGAAAGCAAATTCGACCCGGTCGTCGGTTCAGGGC
AGGGTCGTTAAATAGCCGCTTATGTCTATTGCTGGTTTACCGGTTTATTGACTACCGGAAGCAGTGTGAC
CGTGTGCTTCTCAAATGCCTGAGGCCAGTTTGCTCAGGCTCTCCCCGTGGAGGTAATAATTGACGATATG
ATCATTTATTCTGCCTCCCAGAGCCTGATAAAAACGGTTAGCGCTTCGTTAATACAGATGTAGGTGTTCC
ACAGGGTAGCCAGCAGCATCCTGCGATGCAGATCCGGAACATAATGGTGCAGGGCGCTTGTTTCGGCGTG
GGTATGGTGGCAGGCCCCGTGGCCGGGGGACTGTTGGGCGCTGCCGGCACCTGTCCTACGAGTTGCATGA
TAAAGAAGACAGTCATAAGTGCGGCGACGATAGTCATGCCCCGCGCCCACCGGAAGGAGCTACCGGACAG
CGGTGCGGACTGTTGTAACTCAGAATAAGAAATGAGGCCGCTCATGGCGTTGACTCTCAGTCATAGTATC
GTGGTATCACCGGTTGGTTCCACTCTCTGTTGCGGGCAACTTCAGCAGCACGTAGGGGACTTCCGCGTTT
CCAGACTTTACGAAACACGGAAACCGAAGACCATTCATGTTGTTGCTCAGGTCGCAGACGTTTTGCAGCA
GCAGTCGCTTCACGTTCGCTCGCGTATCGGTGATTCATTCTGCTAACCAGTAAGGCAACCCCGCCAGCCT
AGCCGGGTCCTCAACGACAGGAGCACGATCATGCGCACCCGTGGCCAGGACCCAACGCTGCCCGAGATGC
GCCGCGTGCGGCTGCTGGAGATGGCGGACGCGATGGATATGTTCTGCCAAGGGTTGGTTTGCGCATTCAC
AGTTCTCCGCAAGAATTGATTGGCTCCAATTCTTGGAGTGGTGAATCCGTTAGCGAGGTGCCGCCGGCTT
CCATTCAGGTCGAGGTGGCCCGGCTCCATGCACCGCGACGCAACGCGGGGAGGCAGACAAGGTATAGGGC
GGCGCCTACAATCCATGCCAACCCGTTCCATGTGCTCGCCGAGGCGGCATAAATCGCCGTGACGATCAGC
GGTCCAGTGATCGAAGTTAGGCTGGTAAGAGCCGCGAGCGATCCTTGAAGCTGTCCCTGATGGTCGTCAT
CTACCTGCCTGGACAGCATGGCCTGCAACGCGGGCATCCCGATGCCGCCGGAAGCGAGAAGAATCATAAT
GGGGAAGGCCATCCAGCCTCGCGTCGCGAACGCCAGCAAGACGTAGCCCAGCGCGTCGGCCGCCATGCCG
GCGATAATGGCCTGCTTCTCGCCGAAACGTTTGGTGGCGGGACCAGTGACGAAGGCTTGAGCGAGGGCGT
GCAAGATTCCGAATACCGCAAGCGACAGGCCGATCATCGTCGCGCTCCAGCGAAAGCGGTCCTCGCCGAA
AATGACCCAGAGCGCTGCCGGCACCTGTCCTACGAGTTGCATGATAAAGAAGACAGTCATAAGTGCGGCG
ACGATAGTCATGCCCCGCGCCCACCGGAAGGAGCTGACTGGGTTGAAGGCTCTCAAGGGCATCGGTCGAC
GCTCTCCCTTATGCGACTCCTGCATTAGGAAGCAGCCCAGTAGTAGGTTGAGGCCGTTGAGCACCGCCGC
CGCAAGGAATGGTGCATGCAAGGAGATGGCGCCCAACAGTCCCCCGGCCACGGGGCCTGCCACCATACCC
ACGCCGAAACAAGCGCTCATGAGCCCGAAGTGGCGAGCCCGATCTTCCCCATCGGTGATGTCGGCGATAT
AGGCGCCAGCAACCGCACCTGTGGCGCCGGTGATGCCGGCCACGATGCGTCCGGCGTAGAGGATCAGACT
AAGATCTCGATCCCGCGAAATTAATACGACTCACTATAGGGGAATTGTGAGCGGATAACAATTCCCCACT
AGTAATAATTTTGTTTAACTTTAAGAAGGAGATATACCATGGAAACTGAAGAAGGTAAACTGGTAATCTG
GATTAACGGCGATAAAGGCTATAACGGTCTCGCTGAAGTCGGTAAGAAATTCGAGAAAGATACCGGAATT
AAAGTCACCGTTGAGCATCCGGATAAACTGGAAGAGAAATTCCCACAGGTTGCGGCAACTGGCGATGGCC
CTGACATTATCTTCTGGGCACACGACCGCTTTGGTGGCTACGCTCAATCTGGCCTGTTGGCTGAAATCAC
CCCGGACAAAGCGTTCCAGGACAAGCTGTATCCGTTTACCTGGGATGCCGTACGTTACAACGGCAAGCTG
ATTGCTTACCCGATCGCTGTTGAAGCGTTATCGCTGATTTATAACAAAGACCTGCTGCCGAACCCGCCAA
AAACCTGGGAAGAGATCCCGGCGCTGGATAAAGAACTGAAAGCGAAAGGTAAGAGCGCCCTGATGTTCAA
CCTGCAAGAACCGTACTTCACCTGGCCGCTGATTGCTGCTGACGGGGGTTATGCGTTCAAGTATGAAAAC
GGCAAGTACGACATTAAAGACGTGGGCGTGGATAACGCTGGCGCGAAAGCGGGTCTGACCTTCCTGGTTG
ACCTGATTAAAAACAAACACATGAATGCAGACACCGATTACTCCATCGCAGAAGCTGCCTTTAATAAAGG
CGAAACAGCGATGACCATCAACGGCCCGTGGGCATGGTCCAACATCGACACCAGCAAAGTGAATTATGGT
GTAACGGTACTGCCGACCTTCAAGGGTCAACCATCCAAACCGTTCGTTGGCGTGCTGAGCGCAGGTATTA
ACGCCGCCAGTCCGAACAAAGAGCTGGCAAAAGAGTTCCTCGAAAACTATCTGCTGACTGATGAAGGTCT
GGAAGCGGTTAATAAAGACAAACCGCTGGGTGCCGTAGCGCTGAAGTCTTACGAGGAAGAGTTGGCGAAA
GATCCACGTATTGCCGCCACGATGGAAAACGCCCAGAAAGGTGAAATCATGCCGAACATCCCGCAGATGT
CCGCTTTCTGGTATGCCGTGCGTACTGCGGTGATCAACGCCGCCAGCGGTCGTCAGACTGTCGATGAAGC
CCTTAAAGACGCGCAGACTGGTACCGGCAGCGGCCTGGAAGTTCTGTTCCAGGGGCCCCATATGCTCGAG
GATCAAGAGAAGGAGTTATCCACCAATGCTTTCCAAGCTTTCACATCTGGAAATTATGATGCCTGTCTAC
AACACCTTGCCTGTCTACAAGATATAAACAAAGATGATTATAAAATAATTTTGAATACAGCAGTAGCTGA
GTTTTTTAAAAGTAACCAAACAACAACAGATAATTTGAGACAAACACTTAACCAGCTGAAGAATCAGGTC
CACTCAGCTGTTGAAGAAATGGATGGATTAGATGATGTTGAAAACAGCATGTTGTACTATAATCAAGCAG
TCATTCTTTATCATCTGCGGCAGTATACAGAAGCCATATCAGTTGGTGAAAAACTTTATCAGTTCATAGA
GCCTTTTGAAGAAAAATTTGCCCAAGCAGTGTGTTTTTTGCTTGTAGACCTGTATATATTAACCTACCAA
GCTGAGAAAGCTTTGCATCTTCTTGCTGTCCTAGAAAAAATGATTTCACAGGGTAACAATAACAAAAATG
GAAAGAATGAGACTGGTAATAACAACAACAAAGATGGATCTAATCATAAAGCTGAAAGTGGAGCTCTAAT
AGAAGCTGCAAAATCAAAGATACATCAGTACAAAGTACGAGCTTATATCCAAATGAAGTCTCTGAAAGCA
TGTAAAAGGGAAATCAAGTCAGTCATGAATACAGCTGGAAATTCCGCACCCTCTCTCTTTCTTAAAAGCA
ATTTTGAGTACTTAAGAGGTAATTATCGAAAAGCCGTGAAGCTATTAAATAGTTCAAACATTGCTGAGCA
TCCAGGATTCATGAAAACAGGTGAATGCTTGAGATGCATGTTCTGGAATAACCTTGGTTGCATCCATTTT
GCCATGAGCAAGCACAATTTGGGAATATTCTACTTTAAAAAGGCTCTGCAAGAGAATGACAATGTCTGTG
CACAGCTCAGTGCAGGTAGCACTGATCCAGGTAAAAAATTTTCAGGAAGACCCATGTGTACGTTACTAAC
CAATAAGAGATATGAGTTGCTGTATAACTGTGGAATTCAGCTTCTTCACATTGGAAGGCCTCTTGCTGCC
TTCGAATGTCTGATTGAAGCTGTTCAGGTTTATCATGCAAATCCTCGCCTCTGGCTACGGCTGGCTGAAT
GCTGCATTGCTGCCAATAAGGGGACTTCTGAACAAGAAACTAAAGGCCTTCCCAGCAAAAAAGGAATTGT
ACAGTCTATTGTTGGTCAAGGCTATCATCGTAAAATAGTTTTGGCATCACAGTCTATACAGAATACTGTT
TATAATGATGGGCAGTCTTCGGCCATTCCTGTAGCCAGTATGGAGTTTGCAGCCATATGTCTCAGAAATG
CCTTGTTGCTGCTACCTGAAGAACAGCAAGATCCAAAGCAGGAAAATGGGGCTAAAAATAGTAATCAATT
AGGTGGGAACACAGAGAGCAGCGAAAGCAGTGAAACTTGCAGCAGTAAAAGCCATGATGGAGATAAATTC
ATTCCAGCTCCACCTTCTTCTCCATTGAGAAAACAGGAATTAGAAAACTTAAAGTGCTCCATACTTGCTT
GCAGTGCCTACGTGGCTCTGGCTTTGGGTGATAACCTCATGGCTTTGAATCATGCAGATAAACTTCTTCA
GCAGCCCAAGCTGTCAGGATCTCTTAAGTTTTTGGGACATTTATATGCTGCAGAAGCCCTCATCTCTCTC
GACAGAATATCTGATGCCATTACTCACTTGAACCCGGAGAATGTCACTGATGTCTCCTTAGGGATCTCTT
CAAATGAGCAGGACCAAGGATCAGACAAAGGTGAAAATGAAGCAATGGAATCCTCTGGTAAGCGGGCCCC
TCAGTGCTACCCCAGTTCCGTCAACTCTGCCAGGACTGTGATGCTGTTCAACCTTGGCAGCGCTTACTGC
CTGAGGAGCGAATATGACAAAGCCCGAAAGTGTCTCCACCAGGCGGCTTCAATGATCCATCCTAAAGAGG
TGCCCCCTGAGGCCATCTTGCTGGCAGTCTACCTTGAACTGCAGAATGGTAATACTCAGCTGGCCTTACA
GATCATCAAAAGGAATCAGTAAGGATCCTAATAGTCTAGAGCTAGCCCTAGGAGATCCGGCTGCTAACAA
AGCCCGAAAGGAAGCTGAGTTGGCTGCTGCCACCGCTGAGCAATAACTAGCATAACCCCTTGGGGCCTCT
AAACGGGTCTTGAGGGGTTTTTTGCTGAAAGGAGGAACTATATCCGGATATCCCGCAAGAGGCCCGGCAG
TACCGGCATAACCAAGCCTATGCCTACAGCATCCAGGGTGACGGTGCCGAGGATGACGATGAGCGCATTG
TTAGATTTCATACACGGTGCCTGACTGCGTTAGCAATTTAACTGTGATAAACTACCGCATTAAAGCTTAT
CGATGATAAGCTGTCAAACATGAGAATTACAACTTATATCGTATGGGGCTGACTTCAGGTGCTACATTTG
AAGAGATAAATTGCACTGAAATCAAGAAATATTTTATCTGATTAATAAGATGATCTTCTTGAGATCGTTT
TGGTCTGCGCGTAATCTCTTGCTCTGAAAACGAAAAAACCGCCTTGCAGGGCGGTTTTTCGAAGGTTCTC
TGAGCTACCAACTCTTTGAACCGAGGTAACTGGCTTGGAGGAGCGCAGTCACCAAAACTTGTCCTTTCAG
TTTAGCCTTAACCGGCGCATGACTTCAAGACTAACTCCTCTAAATCAATTACCAGTGGCTGCTGCCAGTG
GTGCTTTTGCATGTCTTTCCGGGTTGGACTCAAGACGATAGTTACCGGATAAGGCGCAGCGGTCGGACTG
AACGGGGGGTTCGTGCATACAGTCCAGCTTGGAGCGAACTGCCTACCCGGAACTGAGTGTCAGGCGTGGA
ATGAGACAAACGCGGCCATAACAGCGGAATGACACCGGTAAACCGAAAGGCAGGAACAGGAGAGCGCACG
AGGGAGCCGCCAGGGGGAAACGCCTGGTATCTTTATAGTCCTGTCGGGTTTCGCCACCACTGATTTGAGC
GTCAGATTTCGTGATGCTTGTCAGGGGGGCGGAGCCTATGGAAAAACGGCTTTGCCGCGGCCCTCTCACT
TCCCTGTTAAGTATCTTCCTGGCATCTTCCAGGAAATCTCCGCCCCGTTCGTAAGCCATTTCCGCTCGCC
GCAGTCGAACGACCGAGCGTAGCGAGTCAGTGAGCGAGGAAGCGGAATATATCCTGTATCACATATTCTG
CTGACGCACCGGTGCAGCCTTTTTTCTCCTGCCACATGAAGCACTTCACTGACACCCTCATCAGTGCCAA
CATAGTAAGCCAGTATACACTCCCCTAGCGCTGATGTCCGGCGGTGCTTTTGCCGTTACGCACCACCCCG
TCAGTAGCTGAACAGGAGGGACAGCTGATAGAAACAGAAGCCACTGGAGCACCTCAAAAACACCATCATA
CACTAAATCAGTAAGTTGGCAGCATCACCCGACGCACTTTGCGCCGAATAAATACCTGTGACGGAAGATC
ACTTCGCAGAATAAATAAATCCTGGTGTCCCTGTTGATACCGGGAAGCCCTGGGCCAACTTTTGGCGAAA
ATGAGACGTTGATCGGCACGTAAGAGGTTCCAACTTTCACCATAATGAAATAAGATCACTACCGGGCGTA
TTTTTTGAGTTATCGAGATTTTCAGGAGCTAAGGAAGCTAAAATGGAGAAAAAAATCACTGGATATACCA
CCGTTGATATATCCCAATGGCATCGTAAAGAACATTTTGAGGCATTTCAGTCAGTTGCTCAATGTACCTA
TAACCAGACCGTTCAGCTGGATATTACGGCCTTTTTAAAGACCGTAAAGAAAAATAAGCACAAGTTTTAT
CCGGCCTTTATTCACATTCTTGCCCGCCTGATGAATGCTCATCCGGAATTC
